>Addgene plasmid #211276 | pBiT3.1-C_DPH7:1-452 | addgene full sequence | sequence record 423424 | Addgene NGS Result
AAGACGCGTTAATTAAGACGTCGGCAGTGAAAAAAATGCTTTATTTGTGAAATTTGTGATGCTATTGCTT
TATTTGTAACCATTATAAGCTGCAATAAACAAGTTAACAACAACAATTGCATTCATTTTATGTTTCAGGT
TCAGGGGGAGGTGTGGGAGGTTTTTTAAAGCAAGTAAAACCTCTACAAATGTGGTATGGCTGATTATGAT
CCGCGGCCGCAATACGTCGACGTTATCAGCTGACTTCGTACGAGAGCCTAGGATTATGGCGCGCCACTAG
TTATTAATAGTAATCAATTACGGGGTCATTAGTTCATAGCCCATATATGGAGTTCCGCGTTACATAACTT
ACGGTAAATGGCCCGCCTGGCTGACCGCCCAACGACCCCCGCCCATTGACGTCAATAATGACGTATGTTC
CCATAGTAACGCCAATAGGGACTTTCCATTGACGTCAATGGGTGGAGTATTTACGGTAAACTGCCCACTT
GGCAGTACATCAAGTGTATCATATGCCAAGTCCGCCCCCTATTGACGTCAATGACGGTAAATGGCCCGCC
TGGCATTATGCCCAGTACATGACCTTACGGGACTTTCCTACTTGGCAGTACATCTACGTATTAGTCATCG
CTATTACCATGGTGATGCGGTTTTGGCAGTACACCAATGGGCGTGGATAGCGGTTTGACTCACGGGGATT
TCCAAGTCTCCACCCCATTGACGTCAATGGGAGTTTGTTTTGGCACCAAAATCAACGGGACTTTCCAAAA
TGTCGTAATAACCCCGCCCCGTTGACGCAAATGGGCGGTAGGCGTGTACGGTGGGAGGTCTATATAAGCA
GAGCTGGTTTAGTGAACCGTCAGATCACTAGAATCTTTATTGCGGTAGTTTATCACAGTTAAATTGCTAA
CGCAGTCAGTGCTTCTGACACAACAGTCTCGAACTTAAGCTGCAGAAGTTGGTCGTGAGGCACTGGGCAG
GTAAGTATCAAGGTTACAAGACAGGTTTAAGGAGACCAATAGAAACTGGGCTTGTCGAGACAGAGAAGAC
TCTTGCGTTTCTGATAGGCACCTATTGGTCTTACTGACATCCACTTTGCCTTTCTCTCCACAGGTGTCCA
CTCCCAGTTCAATTACAGCTCTTAAGGCTAGAGTATTAATACGACTCACTATAGGGGCGATCGCAACAAG
CTTCGGGAAGATCTGGAGCTAGCGGCGGGGGATCCGGTGGGAATTCGACACCATGATGGGCTGTTTCGCC
CTGCAAACGGTGGACACCGAGCTGACCGCGGACTCGGTGGAGTGGTGCCCGCTGCAAGGCTGCAGGCACC
TGCTGGCGTGCGGGACCTACCAGCTGCGGCGGCCGGAGGACCGGCCTGCCGGCCCCCAGAACAAGGGTGG
AATGGAAGTTAAGGAGCCTCAGGTCCGTTTAGGCCGTCTCTTCCTGTACAGTTTCAATGACAACAACTCT
ATTCACCCTCTGGTCGAGGTCCAAAGAAAAGATACTTCTGCAATCCTGGACATGAAATGGTGTCACATCC
CGGTGGCTGGACATGCCCTCTTGGGCTTGGCAGATGCCAGTGGATCCATACAACTGCTCCGCCTGGTGGA
ATCTGAGAAGAGCCACGTGCTGGAGCCATTGTCCAGCCTTGCCCTGGAGGAGCAGTGTCTGGCTTTGTCC
CTAGATTGGTCCACTGGGAAAACTGGAAGGGCCGGGGACCAGCCCTTGAAGATCATCAGCAGTGACTCCA
CAGGGCAGCTCCACCTCCTGATGGTGAATGAGACGAGGCCCAGGCTGCAGAAAGTGGCCTCATGGCAGGC
ACATCAATTCGAGGCCTGGATTGCTGCTTTCAATTACTGGCATCCAGAAATTGTGTATTCAGGGGGCGAC
GATGGCCTTCTGAGGGGCTGGGACACCAGGGTACCCGGCAAATTTCTCTTCACCAGCAAAAGACACACCA
TGGGTGTGTGCAGCATCCAGAGCAGCCCTCATCGGGAGCACATCCTGGCCACGGGAAGCTATGATGAACA
CATCCTACTGTGGGACACACGAAACATGAAGCAGCCGTTGGCAGATACGCCTGTGCAGGGTGGGGTATGG
AGAATCAAGTGGCACCCTTTCCACCACCACCTGCTCCTGGCCGCCTGCATGCACAGTGGCTTTAAGATCC
TCAACTGCCAAAAGGCAATGGAGGAGAGGCAGGAGGCGACGGTCCTGACATCTCACACATTGCCCGACTC
GCTGGTGTATGGAGCCGACTGGTCCTGGCTGCTCTTCCGTTCTCTGCAGCGGGCCCCCTCGTGGTCCTTT
CCTAGCAACCTAGGAACCAAGACGGCAGACCTGAAGGGTGCAAGCGAGTTGCCAACACCCTGTCATGAAT
GCAGAGAGGATAACGATGGGGAGGGCCATGCCAGACCCCAGAGTGGAATGAAGCCACTCACAGAGGGCAT
GAGGAAGAATGGCACCTGGCTGCAGGCTACAGCAGCCACCACACGTGACTGTGGCGTGAACCCAGAAGAA
GCAGACTCAGCCTTCAGCCTCCTGGCCACCTGCTCCTTCTATGACCATGCGCTCCACCTCTGGGAGTGGG
AGGGGAACGGCTCGAGCGGTGGGAGCTCCGGTGTGAGCGGCTGGCGGCTGTTCAAGAAGATTAGCTAAGT
TTAAACGGCCGCGACTCTAGACTGCAGGCATGCAAGCTGATTTGGCTGCTGCCACCGCTGAGCAAGGCCG
CTTCGAGCAGACATGATAAGATACATTGATGAGTTTGGACAAACCACAACTAGAATGCAGTGAAAAAAAT
GCTTTATTTGTGAAATTTGTGATGCTATTGCTTTATTTGTAACCATTATAAGCTGCAATAAACAAGTTAA
CAACAACAATTGCATTCATTTTATGTTTCAGGTTCAGGGGGAGATGTGGGAGGTTTTTTTAAGCAAGTAA
AACCTCTACAAATGTGGTAAAATCTTAATTAAGACTTCTAATATAACTTCGTATAGCATACATTATACGA
AGTTATGGTTCCACTGTTGACAATTAATCATCGGCATAGTATATCGGCATAGTATAATACGACAAGGTGA
GGAACTAAACCCAGGAGGCAGATCATGATTGAACAAGATGGATTGCACGCAGGTTCTCCGGCCGCTTGGG
TGGAGAGGCTATTCGGCTATGACTGGGCACAACAGACAATCGGCTGCTCTGATGCCGCCGTGTTCCGGCT
GTCAGCGCAGGGGCGCCCGGTTCTTTTTGTCAAGACCGACCTGTCCGGTGCCCTGAATGAACTGCAGGAC
GAGGCAGCGCGGCTATCGTGGCTGGCCACGACGGGCGTTCCTTGCGCAGCTGTGCTCGACGTTGTCACTG
AAGCGGGAAGGGACTGGCTGCTATTGGGCGAAGTGCCGGGGCAGGATCTCCTGTCATCTCACCTTGCTCC
TGCCGAGAAAGTATCCATCATGGCTGATGCAATGCGGCGGCTGCATACGCTTGATCCGGCTACCTGCCCA
TTCGACCACCAAGCGAAACATCGCATCGAGCGAGCACGTACTCGGATGGAAGCCGGTCTTGTCGATCAGG
ATGATCTGGACGAAGAGCATCAGGGGCTCGCGCCAGCCGAACTGTTCGCCAGGCTCAAGGCGCGCATGCC
CGACGGCGAGGATCTCGTCGTGACCCATGGCGATGCCTGCTTGCCGAATATCATGGTGGAAAATGGCCGC
TTTTCTGGATTCATCGACTGTGGCCGGCTGGGTGTGGCGGACCGCTATCAGGACATAGCGTTGGCTACCC
GTGATATTGCTGAAGAGCTTGGCGGCGAATGGGCTGACCGCTTCCTCGTGCTTTACGGTATCGCCGCTCC
CGATTCGCAGCGCATCGCCTTCTATCGCCTTCTTGACGAGTTCTTCTGATTCGAAATGACCGACCAAGCG
ACGCCCAACCGGTATCAGCTCACTCAAAGGCGGTAATACGGTTATCCACAGAATCAGGGGATAACGCAGG
AAAGAACATGTGAGCAAAAGGCCAGCAAAAGGCCAGGAACCGTAAAAAGGCCGCGTTGCTGGCGTTTTTC
CATAGGCTCCGCCCCCCTGACGAGCATCACAAAAATCGACGCTCAAGTCAGAGGTGGCGAAACCCGACAG
GACTATAAAGATACCAGGCGTTTCCCCCTGGAAGCTCCCTCGTGCGCTCTCCTGTTCCGACCCTGCCGCT
TACCGGATACCTGTCCGCCTTTCTCCCTTCGGGAAGCGTGGCGCTTTCTCATAGCTCACGCTGTAGGTAT
CTCAGTTCGGTGTAGGTCGTTCGCTCCAAGCTGGGCTGTGTGCACGAACCCCCCGTTCAGCCCGACCGCT
GCGCCTTATCCGGTAACTATCGTCTTGAGTCCAACCCGGTAAGACACGACTTATCGCCACTGGCAGCAGC
CACTGGTAACAGGATTAGCAGAGCGAGGTATGTAGGCGGTGCTACAGAGTTCTTGAAGTGGTGGCCTAAC
TACGGCTACACTAGAAGGACAGTATTTGGTATCTGCGCTCTGCTGAAGCCAGTTACCTTCGGAAAAAGAG
TTGGTAGCTCTTGATCCGGCAAACAAACCACCGCTGGTAGCGGTGGTTTTTTTGTTTGCAAGCAGCAGAT
TACGCGCAGAAAAAAAGGATTTCAAGAAGATCCTTTGATCTTTTCTACGGGGTCTGACGCTCAGTGGAAC
GAAAACTCACGTTAAGGGATTTTGGTCATGAGATTATCAAAAAGGATCTTCACCTAGATCCTTTTATAGT
CCGGAATCGTCACACAAAAAACCAACACACAGATGTAATGAAAATAAAGATATTTTATTGCGGCCATCGT
GATGGCTAGAGTTTAGCCCTCCCACACATAACCAGAGGGCAGCAATTCACGAATCCCAACTGCCGTCGGC
TGTCCATCACTGTCCTTCACTATGGCTTTGATCCCAGGATGCAGATCGAGAAGCACCTGTCGGCACCGTC
CGCAGGGGCTCAAGATGCCCCTGTTCTCATTTCCGATCGCGACGATACAAGTCAGGTTGCCAGCTGCCGC
AGCAGCAGCAGTGCCCAGCACCACGAGTTCTGCACAAGGTCCCCCAGTAAAATGATATACATTGACACCA
GTGAAGATGCGGCCGTCGCTAGAGAGAGCTGCGCTGGCGACGCTGTAGTCTTCAGAGATGGGGATGCTGT
TGATTGTAGCCGTTGCTCTTTCAATGAGGGTGGATTCTTCTTGAGACAAAGGCTTGGCCATGGTGGCGCT
AGTGTCAGAAGAATCGAGCTTTTTGCAAAAGCCTAGGCCTCCAAAAAAGCCTCCTCACTACTTCTGGAAT
AGCTCAGAGGCCGAGGCGGCCTCGGCCTCTGCATAAATAAAAAAAATTAGTCAGCCATGGGGCGGAGAAT
GGGCGGAACTGGGCGGAGTTAGGGGCGGGATGGGCGGAGTTAGGGGCGGGACTATGGTTGCTGACTAATT
GAGATGCATGCTTTGCATACTTCTGCCTGCTGGGGAGCCTGGGGACTTTCCACACCTGGTTGCTGACTAA
TTGAGATGCATGCTTTGCATACTTCTGCCTGCTGGGGAGCCTGGGGACTTTCCACACCCTAACTGACACA
CATTCCACAGCTGGTTCTTTCCGCCTCAGAAGGTACCTAACCAAGTTCCTCTTTCAGAGGTTATTTCAGG
CCATGGTGCTGCGC
Features (pLannotate 1.2.2; 17 found; start..end, strand, type, name):
     24..105     -  polyA_signal   SV40 poly(A) signal: SV40 polyadenylation signal
    128..211     -  CDS            large T antigen (fragment): large T antigen from SV40 (simian virus 40)
    276..641     +  enhancer       CMV enhancer: human cytomegalovirus immediate early enhancer
    643..842     +  promoter       CMV promoter: human cytomegalovirus (CMV) immediate early promoter
    981..1113    +  intron         chimeric intron: chimera between introns from human β-globin and immunoglobulin heavy chain genes
   1157..1175    +  promoter       T7 promoter: promoter for bacteriophage T7 RNA polymerase
   1243..2598    +  CDS            DPH7: DPH7_HUMAN - Also known as C9orf112, WDR85. Experimental evidence at protein level: Swiss-Prot protein existence level 1. Catalyzes the demethylation of diphthine methyl ester to form diphthine, an intermediate diphthamide biosynthesis, a post- translational modification of histidine which occurs in translation elongation factor 2 (EEF2) which can be ADP-ribosylated by diphtheria toxin and by Pseudomonas exotoxin A (Eta). From Homo sapiens (Human).
   2694..2721    +  CDS            SET1 (fragment): solubility-enhancement tag derived from T7 phage gene 10B
   2747..2868    -  polyA_signal   SV40 poly(A) signal: SV40 polyadenylation signal
   2891..2959    -  CDS            large T antigen (fragment): large T antigen from SV40 (simian virus 40)
   2983..3016    +  protein_bind   loxP: Cre-mediated recombination occurs in the 8-bp core sequence (GCATACAT). Cre recombinase
   3026..3073    +  promoter       EM7 promoter: synthetic bacterial promoter&nbsp
   3105..3896    +  CDS            neo: KKA2_KLEPN - Also known as kan, nptII. Experimental evidence at protein level: Swiss-Prot protein existence level 1. Resistance to kanamycin, neomycin, paromomycin, ribostamycin, butirosin and gentamicin B. From Klebsiella pneumoniae.
   4057..4645    -  rep_origin     ori: high-copy-number ColE1/pMB1/pBR322/pUC origin of replication
   4771..4819    -  polyA_signal   poly(A) signal: synthetic polyadenylation signal
   4843..5241    -  CDS            BSD: blasticidin S deaminase; Aspergillus terreus BSD; confers resistance to blasticidin
   5272..5629    -  promoter       SV40 promoter: SV40 enhancer and early promoter
