[The description below was written by a language model from this plasmid's Addgene catalogue record and pLannotate feature annotations shown in this document.]
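Description:
pBiT3.1-C_DPH7:1-452 is a mammalian expression plasmid built on Promega's pBiT3.1-C backbone, carrying full-length wild-type human DPH7 (also known as WDR85 or C9orf112; residues M1 to N452, a 1,356 bp insert derived from a Mammalian Gene Collection clone). DPH7 is a WD40-repeat protein involved in diphthamide biosynthesis, the modification of a histidine in translation elongation factor 2. The coding sequence was inserted by ligation-independent cloning between retained EcoRI and XhoI sites. It is transcribed from the CMV immediate-early enhancer/promoter, followed by a chimeric β-globin/immunoglobulin intron that aids mRNA processing, and is terminated by an SV40 polyadenylation signal. A T7 promoter just upstream of the insert serves as a sequencing primer site. The open reading frame is fused at its C terminus, through a short glycine-serine linker, to the HiBiT peptide. This small tag complements the LgBiT fragment to reconstitute NanoLuc luciferase activity, giving a luminescent readout of the tagged protein.

The plasmid replicates in E. coli at high copy from a ColE1/pUC-type origin and is selected with kanamycin through a neo (nptII) gene driven by the bacterial EM7 promoter. The catalogue lists neomycin/G418 as the mammalian selectable marker. However, the annotated sequence shows only the bacterial promoter directly upstream of neo, along with a separate SV40 promoter-driven blasticidin S deaminase cassette with a synthetic poly(A) signal, so the sequence suggests blasticidin as the mammalian selection. A single loxP site is also annotated. The small SET1 and large T antigen fragment annotations are probably incidental matches rather than functional parts. The construct comes from a study evaluating the ligandability of WD40-repeat proteins, but the record does not specify the assays in which it was used.
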