Addgene plasmid #211276: pBiT3.1-C_DPH7:1-452
Purpose: Mammalian expression of full-length human DPH7. C-terminal HiBiT tag.
Depositing lab: Cheryl Arrowsmith. Publication: A Target Class Ligandability Evaluation of WD40 Repeat-Containing Proteins. Ackloo S, Li F, Szewczyk M, Seitova A, Loppnau P, Zeng H, Xu J, Ahmad S, Arnautova YA, Baghaie AJ, Beldar S, Bolotokova A, Centrella PA, Chau I, Clark MA, Cuozzo JW, Dehghani-Tafti S, Disch JS, Dong A, Dumas A, Feng JA, Ghiabi P, Gibson E, Gilmer J, Goldman B, Green SR, Guie MA, Guilinger JP, Harms N, Herasymenko O, Houliston S, Hutchinson A, Kearnes S, Keefe AD, Kimani SW, Kramer T, Kutera M, Kwak HA, Lento C, Li Y, Liu J, Loup J, Machado RAC, Mulhern CJ, Perveen S, Righetto GL, Riley P, Shrestha S, Sigel EA, Silva M, Sintchak MD, Slakman BL, Taylor RD, Thompson J, Torng W, Underkoffler C, von Rechenberg M, Walsh RT, Watson I, Wilson DJ, Wolf E, Yadav M, Yazdi AK, Zhang J, Zhang Y, Santhakumar V, Edwards AM, Barsyte-Lovejoy D, Schapira M, Brown PJ, Halabelian L, Arrowsmith CH. J Med Chem. 2025 Jan 23;68(2):1092-1112. doi: 10.1021/acs.jmedchem.4c02010. Epub 2024 Nov 4. PubMed 39495097.
Backbone
  Vector backbone: pBiT3.1-C
  Backbone manufacturer: Promega
  Vector type: Mammalian Expression
  Selectable markers: Neomycin (select with G418)
Growth in bacteria
  Bacterial resistance: Kanamycin, 50 μg/mL
  Growth temperature: 37°C
  Growth strain: DH5alpha
  Copy number: High Copy
Gene/Insert
  Gene/Insert name: DPH7:M1-N452 (alt name: WDR85)
  Species: H. sapiens (human)
  Insert size (bp): 1356
  Mutation: wild type
  Entrez Gene: WDR85 (a.k.a. C9orf112, FLJ90634, RP11-48C7.3)
  Promoter: CMV
  Tag / fusion protein: GSSGGSSGVSGWRLFKKIS (C terminal on insert)
  Cloning method: Ligation Independent Cloning
  Sequencing primers: 5′ T7; 3′ TTGCTCAGCGGTGGCAGCAG
Resource information
  A portion of this plasmid was derived from a plasmid made by: Mammalian Gene Collection (BC003123.1)
Terms and licenses: Academic/Nonprofit Terms; Industry Terms: Not Available to Industry
Depositor comments: 5' Cloning Site: EcoR1 (not destroyed), 3' Cloning Site: Xho1 (not destroyed).
How to cite: pBiT3.1-C_DPH7:1-452 was a gift from Cheryl Arrowsmith (Addgene plasmid # 211276 ; http://n2t.net/addgene:211276 ; RRID:Addgene_211276)
