>Addgene plasmid #211276 | pBiT3.1-C_DPH7:1-452 | depositor partial sequence | sequence record 412030 | Insert sequence
ATGATGGGCTGTTTCGCCCTGCAAACGGTGGACACCGAGCTGACCGCGGACTCGGTGGAGTGGTGCCCGC
TGCAAGGCTGCAGGCACCTGCTGGCGTGCGGGACCTACCAGCTGCGGCGGCCGGAGGACCGGCCTGCCGG
CCCCCAGAACAAGGGTGGAATGGAAGTTAAGGAGCCTCAGGTCCGTTTAGGCCGTCTCTTCCTGTACAGT
TTCAATGACAACAACTCTATTCACCCTCTGGTCGAGGTCCAAAGAAAAGATACTTCTGCAATCCTGGACA
TGAAATGGTGTCACATCCCGGTGGCTGGACATGCCCTCTTGGGCTTGGCAGATGCCAGTGGATCCATACA
ACTGCTCCGCCTGGTGGAATCTGAGAAGAGCCACGTGCTGGAGCCATTGTCCAGCCTTGCCCTGGAGGAG
CAGTGTCTGGCTTTGTCCCTAGATTGGTCCACTGGGAAAACTGGAAGGGCCGGGGACCAGCCCTTGAAGA
TCATCAGCAGTGACTCCACAGGGCAGCTCCACCTCCTGATGGTGAATGAGACGAGGCCCAGGCTGCAGAA
AGTGGCCTCATGGCAGGCACATCAATTCGAGGCCTGGATTGCTGCTTTCAATTACTGGCATCCAGAAATT
GTGTATTCAGGGGGCGACGATGGCCTTCTGAGGGGCTGGGACACCAGGGTACCCGGCAAATTTCTCTTCA
CCAGCAAAAGACACACCATGGGTGTGTGCAGCATCCAGAGCAGCCCTCATCGGGAGCACATCCTGGCCAC
GGGAAGCTATGATGAACACATCCTACTGTGGGACACACGAAACATGAAGCAGCCGTTGGCAGATACGCCT
GTGCAGGGTGGGGTATGGAGAATCAAGTGGCACCCTTTCCACCACCACCTGCTCCTGGCCGCCTGCATGC
ACAGTGGCTTTAAGATCCTCAACTGCCAAAAGGCAATGGAGGAGAGGCAGGAGGCGACGGTCCTGACATC
TCACACATTGCCCGACTCGCTGGTGTATGGAGCCGACTGGTCCTGGCTGCTCTTCCGTTCTCTGCAGCGG
GCCCCCTCGTGGTCCTTTCCTAGCAACCTAGGAACCAAGACGGCAGACCTGAAGGGTGCAAGCGAGTTGC
CAACACCCTGTCATGAATGCAGAGAGGATAACGATGGGGAGGGCCATGCCAGACCCCAGAGTGGAATGAA
GCCACTCACAGAGGGCATGAGGAAGAATGGCACCTGGCTGCAGGCTACAGCAGCCACCACACGTGACTGT
GGCGTGAACCCAGAAGAAGCAGACTCAGCCTTCAGCCTCCTGGCCACCTGCTCCTTCTATGACCATGCGC
TCCACCTCTGGGAGTGGGAGGGGAAC
